>Addgene plasmid #28311 | CAG-mRFP | addgene partial sequence | sequence record 34304 | 28311 with pCAG-F
GGCTCCGTGAACGGCCACGAGTTCGAGATCGAGGGCGAGGGCGAGGGCCGCCCCTACGAGGGCACCCAGA
CCGCCAAGCTGAAGGTGACCAAGGGCGGCCCCCTGCCCTTCGCCTGGGACATCCTGTCCCCTCAGTTCCA
GTACGGCTCCAAGGCCTACGTGAAGCACCCCGCCGACATCCCCGACTACTTGAAGCTGTCCTTCCCCGAG
GGCTTCAAGTGGGAGCGCGTGATGAACTTCGAGGATGGCGGCGTGGTGACCGTGACCCAGGACTCCTCCC
TGCAGGACGGCGAGTTCATCTACAAGGTGAAGCTGCGCGGCACCAACTTCCCCTCCGACGGCCCCGTAAT
GCAGAAGAAGACCATGGGCTGGGAGGCCTCCACCGAGCGGATGTACCCCGAGGACGGCGCCCTGAAGGGC
GAGATCAAGATGAGGCTGAAGCTGAAGGACGGCGGCCACTACGACGCCGAGGTCAAGACCACCTACATGG
CCAAGAANCCCGTGCAGCTGCCCGGCGCCTACAAGACCGACATCAAGCTGGACATCACCTCCCACAACGA
GGACTACACCATCGTGGAACAGTACGAGCGCG
