[The description below was written by a language model from this plasmid's Addgene catalogue record.]
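Description:
CAG-mRFP is a mammalian expression plasmid built on the pCAGGS backbone (recorded as about 4.8 kb without insert) and carrying an insert of roughly 750 bp encoding mRFP, a monomeric red fluorescent protein. The insert was placed by restriction cloning between EcoRI at the 5′ end and BglII at the 3′ end; the record does not say whether either site survived cloning. In bacteria the plasmid is maintained at high copy number and selected with ampicillin. No feature table accompanies the entry, so individual elements such as the origin of replication and polyadenylation signal are not itemised here, and no selectable marker for mammalian cells is listed.

As the name and backbone indicate, expression is driven by the CAG promoter characteristic of pCAGGS vectors, a strong composite element that combines the cytomegalovirus immediate-early enhancer with the chicken β-actin promoter and associated intron sequence. It gives robust, largely ubiquitous and sustained transcription in many mammalian cell types, including neurons. The record lists no fusion partners, tags, recombinase sites or viral elements, so the construct appears to be a simple constitutive red fluorescent reporter. Plasmids of this kind are generally used to label transfected or electroporated cells so that their position, morphology and fate can be followed, often alongside other expression or knockdown constructs. The associated publication concerns Dcx re-expression in an animal model of neuronal migration disorder with subcortical band heterotopia, which is consistent with use as a cell marker in that setting, although the record does not spell out its exact role in that work.
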