Addgene plasmid #28311: CAG-mRFP
Depositing lab: Joseph Loturco. Depositing organization: University of Connecticut. Publication: Dcx reexpression reduces subcortical band heterotopia and seizure threshold in an animal model of neuronal migration disorder. Manent JB, Wang Y, Chang Y, Paramasivam M, LoTurco JJ. Nat Med. 2009 Jan . 15(1):84-90. 10.1038/nm.1897 PubMed 19098909.
Backbone
  Vector backbone: pCAGGS
  Backbone size w/o insert (bp): 4790
  Vector type: Mammalian Expression
Growth in bacteria
  Bacterial resistance: Ampicillin, 100 μg/mL
  Growth temperature: 37°C
  Growth strain: DH5alpha
  Copy number: High Copy
Gene/Insert
  Gene/Insert name: pCAGGS-mRFP
  Insert size (bp): 750
  Cloning method: Restriction Enzyme; 5′ cloning site ECoRI (unknown if destroyed); 3′ cloning site BglII (unknown if destroyed)
  Sequencing primers: 5′ n/a
Terms and licenses: Academic/Nonprofit Terms; Industry Terms: Not Available to Industry
How to cite: CAG-mRFP was a gift from Joseph Loturco (Addgene plasmid # 28311 ; http://n2t.net/addgene:28311 ; RRID:Addgene_28311)
